>Addgene plasmid #138140 | STEME-4 | addgene full sequence | sequence record 341208 | Addgene NGS Result
CAAGCTAATTCGAGCTCGGTACCTGACCCGGTCGTGCCCCTCTCTAGAGATAATGAGCATTGCATGTCTA
AGTTATAAAAAATTACCACATATTTTTTTTGTCACACTTGTTTGAAGTGCAGTTTATCTATCTTTATACA
TATATTTAAACTTTACTCTACGAATAATATAATCTATAGTACTACAATAATATCAGTGTTTTAGAGAATC
ATATAAATGAACAGTTAGACATGGTCTAAAGGACAATTGAGTATTTTGACAACAGGACTCTACAGTTTTA
TCTTTTTAGTGTGCATGTGTTCTCCTTTTTTTTTGCAAATAGCTTCACCTATATAATACTTCATCCATTT
TATTAGTACATCCATTTAGGGTTTAGGGTTAATGGTTTTTATAGACTAATTTTTTTAGTACATCTATTTT
ATTCTATTTTAGCCTCTAAATTAAGAAAACTAAAACTCTATTTTAGTTTTTTTATTTAATAATTTAGATA
TAAAATAGAATAAAATAAAGTGACTAAAAATTAAACAAATACCCTTTAAGAAATTAAAAAAACTAAGGAA
ACATTTTTCTTGTTTCGAGTAGATAATGCCAGCCTGTTAAACGCCGTCGACGAGTCTAACGGACACCAAC
CAGCGAACCAGCAGCGTCGCGTCGGGCCAAGCGAAGCAGACGGCACGGCATCTCTGTCGCTGCCTCTGGA
CCCCTCTCGATCGAGAGTTCCGCTCCACCGTTGGACTTGCTCCGCTGTCGGCATCCAGAAATTGCGTGGC
GGAGCGGCAGACGTGAGCCGGCACGGCAGGCGGCCTCCTCCTCCTCTCACGGCACCGGCAGCTACGGGGG
ATTCCTTTCCCACCGCTCCTTCGCTTTCCCTTCCTCGCCCGCCGTAATAAATAGACACCCCCTCCACACC
CTCTTTCCCCAACCTCGTGTTGTTCGGAGCGCACACACACACAACCAGATCTCCCCCAAATCCACCCGTC
GGCACCTCCGCTTCAAGGTACGCCGCTCGTCCTCCCCCCCCCCCCCTCTCTACCTTCTCTAGATCGGCGT
TCCGGTCCATGGTTAGGGCCCGGTAGTTCTACTTCTGTTCATGTTTGTGTTAGATCCGTGTTTGTGTTAG
ATCCGTGCTGCTAGCGTTCGTACACGGATGCGACCTGTACGTCAGACACGTTCTGATTGCTAACTTGCCA
GTGTTTCTCTTTGGGGAATCCTGGGATGGCTCTAGCCGTTCCGCAGACGGGATCGATTTCATGATTTTTT
TTGTTTCGTTGCATAGGGTTTGGTTTGCCCTTTTCCTTTATTTCAATATATGCCGTGCACTTGTTTGTCG
GGTCATCTTTTCATGCTTTTTTTTGTCTTGGTTGTGATGATGTGGTCTGGTTGGGCGGTCGTTCTAGATC
GGAGTAGAATTAATTCTGTTTCAAACTACCTGGTGGATTTATTAATTTTGGATCTGTATGTGTGTGCCAT
ACATATTCATAGTTACGAATTGAAGATGATGGATGGAAATATCGATCTAGGATAGGTATACATGTTGATG
CGGGTTTTACTGATGCATATACAGAGATGCTTTTTGTTCGCTTGGTTGTGATGATGTGGTGTGGTTGGGC
GGTCGTTCATTCGTTCTAGATCGGAGTAGAATACTGTTTCAAACTACCTGGTGTATTTATTAATTTTGGA
ACTGTATGTGTGTGTCATACATCTTCATAGTTACGAGTTTAAGATGGATGGAAATATCGATCTAGGATAG
GTATACATGTTGATGTGGGTTTTACTGATGCATATACATGATGGCATATGCAGCATCTATTCATATGCTC
TAACCTTGAGTACCTATCTATTATAATAAACAAGTATGTTTTATAATTATTTTGATCTTGATATACTTGG
ATGATGGCATATGCAGCAGCTATATGTGGATTTTTTTAGCCCTGCCTTCATACGCTATTTATTTGCTTGG
TACTGTTTCTTTTGTCGATGCTCACCCTGTAGTTTGGTGTTACTTCTGCAAAGCTTATGTCCGAGGTGGA
GTTCTCTCACGAGTATTGGATGAGGCACGCTCTTACACTTGCTAAGAGAGCTTGGGACGAAAGAGAAGTG
CCAGTTGGCGCCGTTCTTGTGCATAATAATAGGGTGATCGGCGAGGGTTGGAATAGACCAATTGGAAGGC
ATGATCCAACAGCTCACGCAGAGATTATGGCTCTCAGACAAGGCGGCCTCGTTATGCAGAACTACAGGCT
CATTGACGCTACACTCTACGTGACACTCGAACCTTGCGTTATGTGCGCCGGAGCTATGATTCATTCTAGG
ATTGGCAGGGTCGTGTTTGGAGCTAGGGACGCTAAAACAGGAGCCGCCGGATCTCTTATGGACGTGTTGC
ATCATCCAGGCATGAACCATAGGGTGGAGATTACAGAGGGCATTCTTGCAGACGAGTGCGCTGCTCTTCT
TTCCGATTTCTTCAGGATGAGAAGGCAGGAGATTAAGGCCCAGAAGAAGGCTCAGTCTTCTACAGATAGC
GGAGGATCTTCCGGAGGATCTAGCGGCTCCGAGACACCAGGAACATCCGAAAGCGCTACACCAGAATCTA
GCGGAGGCTCTTCCGGAGGATCTTCTGAAGTGGAGTTCTCCCACGAGTATTGGATGAGGCACGCTCTTAC
ACTTGCTAAAAGGGCTAGGGACGAAAGGGAAGTTCCAGTTGGAGCTGTTCTCGTGCTCAATAACAGGGTG
ATTGGCGAGGGTTGGAATAGAGCCATTGGACTCCATGATCCAACAGCTCACGCAGAGATTATGGCTCTTA
GACAAGGCGGCCTCGTTATGCAGAATTACAGACTCATCGACGCCACACTCTACGTTACCTTCGAACCTTG
CGTTATGTGCGCCGGAGCTATGATCCATTCTAGGATTGGCAGGGTCGTGTTCGGCGTTAGAAACGCTAAG
ACAGGAGCTGCAGGCTCTCTTATGGACGTTCTTCATTACCCAGGCATGAATCATAGAGTGGAGATCACAG
AAGGCATTCTTGCAGACGAGTGCGCAGCTCTCCTTTGCTATTTCTTCAGGATGCCGAGGCAAGTTTTCAA
CGCTCAGAAGAAGGCCCAGTCTTCTACAGATTCCGGCGGATCTTCTGGAGGATCTAGCGGCTCCGAGACA
CCAGGAACATCCGAATCCGCTACACCAGAGTCTTCTGGAGGATCTAGCGGAGGATCTGAGGCCAGCCCGG
CTAGCGGCCCAAGGCATCTCATGGACCCGCACATCTTCACCAGCAACTTCAACAACGGCATCGGCAGGCA
CAAGACCTACTTGTGCTACGAGGTGGAGAGGCTCGACAACGGAACCTCCGTGAAGATGGACCAACACAGG
GGGTTCCTCCACAACCAAGCCAAGAACCTCCTCTGCGGCTTCTACGGCAGGCACGCCGAGTTGAGGTTCC
TCGACTTGGTGCCATCCCTCCAACTCGATCCAGCCCAAATCTACCGCGTGACCTGGTTCATCTCCTGGTC
CCCATGCTTCTCCTGGGGTTGCGCCGGCGAGGTTCGGGCTTTCCTCCAAGAAAACACCCACGTCCGCCTC
CGCATTTTCGCCGCCAGGATCTATGATTACGACCCTCTCTACAAGGAGGCCCTCCAGATGCTGCGGGACG
CCGGTGCTCAGGTGAGTATCATGACCTACGACGAGTTCAAGCACTGCTGGGACACCTTCGTTGACCACCA
GGGCTGCCCATTCCAACCATGGGACGGTCTGGATGAACACAGCCAAGCCTTGTCCGGCAGGCTCCGGGCC
ATCCTCCAAAACCAGGGGAACTCCGGGAGCGAGACGCCAGGCACCTCCGAGTCGGCCACCCCAGAATCTC
TTAAGGACAAGAAGTACTCGATCGGCCTCGCCATTGGGACTAACTCTGTTGGCTGGGCCGTGATCACCGA
CGAGTACAAGGTGCCCTCAAAGAAGTTCAAGGTCCTGGGCAACACCGATCGGCATTCCATCAAGAAGAAT
CTCATTGGCGCTCTCCTGTTCGACAGCGGCGAGACGGCTGAGGCTACGCGGCTCAAGCGCACCGCCCGCA
GGCGGTACACGCGCAGGAAGAATCGCATCTGCTACCTGCAGGAGATTTTCTCCAACGAGATGGCGAAGGT
TGACGATTCTTTCTTCCACAGGCTGGAGGAGTCATTCCTCGTGGAGGAGGATAAGAAGCACGAGCGGCAT
CCAATCTTCGGCAACATTGTCGACGAGGTTGCCTACCACGAGAAGTACCCTACGATCTACCATCTGCGGA
AGAAGCTCGTGGACTCCACAGATAAGGCGGACCTCCGCCTGATCTACCTCGCTCTGGCCCACATGATTAA
GTTCAGGGGCCATTTCCTGATCGAGGGGGATCTCAACCCGGACAATAGCGATGTTGACAAGCTGTTCATC
CAGCTCGTGCAGACGTACAACCAGCTCTTCGAGGAGAACCCCATTAATGCGTCAGGCGTCGACGCGAAGG
CTATCCTGTCCGCTAGGCTCTCGAAGTCTCGGCGCCTCGAGAACCTGATCGCCCAGCTGCCGGGCGAGAA
GAAGAACGGCCTGTTCGGGAATCTCATTGCGCTCAGCCTGGGGCTCACGCCCAACTTCAAGTCGAATTTC
GATCTCGCTGAGGACGCCAAGCTGCAGCTCTCCAAGGACACATACGACGATGACCTGGATAACCTCCTGG
CCCAGATCGGCGATCAGTACGCGGACCTGTTCCTCGCTGCCAAGAATCTGTCGGACGCCATCCTCCTGTC
TGATATTCTCAGGGTGAACACCGAGATTACGAAGGCTCCGCTCTCAGCCTCCATGATCAAGCGCTACGAC
GAGCACCATCAGGATCTGACCCTCCTGAAGGCGCTGGTCAGGCAGCAGCTCCCCGAGAAGTACAAGGAGA
TCTTCTTCGATCAGTCGAAGAACGGCTACGCTGGGTACATTGACGGCGGGGCCTCTCAGGAGGAGTTCTA
CAAGTTCATCAAGCCGATTCTGGAGAAGATGGACGGCACGGAGGAGCTGCTGGTGAAGCTCAATCGCGAG
GACCTCCTGAGGAAGCAGCGGACATTCGATAACGGCAGCATCCCACACCAGATTCATCTCGGGGAGCTGC
ACGCTATCCTGAGGAGGCAGGAGGACTTCTACCCTTTCCTCAAGGATAACCGCGAGAAGATCGAGAAGAT
TCTGACTTTCAGGATCCCGTACTACGTCGGCCCACTCGCTAGGGGCAACTCCCGCTTCGCTTGGATGACC
CGCAAGTCAGAGGAGACGATCACGCCGTGGAACTTCGAGGAGGTGGTCGACAAGGGCGCTAGCGCTCAGT
CGTTCATCGAGAGGATGACGAATTTCGACAAGAACCTGCCAAATGAGAAGGTGCTCCCTAAGCACTCGCT
CCTGTACGAGTACTTCACAGTCTACAACGAGCTGACTAAGGTGAAGTATGTGACCGAGGGCATGAGGAAG
CCGGCTTTCCTGTCTGGGGAGCAGAAGAAGGCCATCGTGGACCTCCTGTTCAAGACCAACCGGAAGGTCA
CGGTTAAGCAGCTCAAGGAGGACTACTTCAAGAAGATTGAGTGCTTCGATTCGGTCGAGATCTCTGGCGT
TGAGGACCGCTTCAACGCCTCCCTGGGGACCTACCACGATCTCCTGAAGATCATTAAGGATAAGGACTTC
CTGGACAACGAGGAGAATGAGGATATCCTCGAGGACATTGTGCTGACACTCACTCTGTTCGAGGACCGGG
AGATGATCGAGGAGCGCCTGAAGACTTACGCCCATCTCTTCGATGACAAGGTCATGAAGCAGCTCAAGAG
GAGGAGGTACACCGGCTGGGGGAGGCTGAGCAGGAAGCTCATCAACGGCATTCGGGACAAGCAGTCCGGG
AAGACGATCCTCGACTTCCTGAAGAGCGATGGCTTCGCGAACCGCAATTTCATGCAGCTGATTCACGATG
ACAGCCTCACATTCAAGGAGGATATCCAGAAGGCTCAGGTGAGCGGCCAGGGGGACTCGCTGCACGAGCA
TATCGCGAACCTCGCTGGCTCGCCAGCTATCAAGAAGGGGATTCTGCAGACCGTGAAGGTTGTGGACGAG
CTGGTGAAGGTCATGGGCAGGCACAAGCCTGAGAACATCGTCATTGAGATGGCCCGGGAGAATCAGACCA
CGCAGAAGGGCCAGAAGAACTCACGCGAGAGGATGAAGAGGATCGAGGAGGGCATTAAGGAGCTGGGGTC
CCAGATCCTCAAGGAGCACCCGGTGGAGAACACGCAGCTGCAGAATGAGAAGCTCTACCTGTACTACCTC
CAGAATGGCCGCGATATGTATGTGGACCAGGAGCTGGATATTAACAGGCTCAGCGATTACGACGTCGATC
ATATCGTTCCACAGTCATTCCTGAAGGATGACTCCATTGACAACAAGGTCCTCACCAGGTCGGACAAGAA
CCGGGGCAAGTCTGATAATGTTCCTTCAGAGGAGGTCGTTAAGAAGATGAAGAACTACTGGCGCCAGCTC
CTGAATGCCAAGCTGATCACGCAGCGGAAGTTCGATAACCTCACAAAGGCTGAGAGGGGCGGGCTCTCTG
AGCTGGACAAGGCGGGCTTCATCAAGAGGCAGCTGGTCGAGACACGGCAGATCACTAAGCACGTTGCGCA
GATTCTCGACTCACGGATGAACACTAAGTACGATGAGAATGACAAGCTGATCCGCGAGGTGAAGGTCATC
ACCCTGAAGTCAAAGCTCGTCTCCGACTTCAGGAAGGATTTCCAGTTCTACAAGGTTCGGGAGATCAACA
ATTACCACCATGCCCATGACGCGTACCTGAACGCGGTGGTCGGCACAGCTCTGATCAAGAAGTACCCAAA
GCTCGAGAGCGAGTTCGTGTACGGGGACTACAAGGTTTACGATGTGAGGAAGATGATCGCCAAGTCGGAG
CAGGAGATTGGCAAGGCTACCGCCAAGTACTTCTTCTACTCTAACATTATGAATTTCTTCAAGACAGAGA
TCACTCTGGCCAATGGCGAGATCCGGAAGCGCCCCCTCATCGAGACGAACGGCGAGACGGGGGAGATCGT
GTGGGACAAGGGCAGGGATTTCGCGACCGTCAGGAAGGTTCTCTCCATGCCACAAGTGAATATCGTCAAG
AAGACAGAGGTCCAGACTGGCGGGTTCTCTAAGGAGTCAATTCTGCCTAAGCGGAACAGCGACAAGCTCA
TCGCCCGCAAGAAGGACTGGGATCCGAAGAAGTACGGCGGGTTCGACAGCCCCACTGTGGCCTACTCGGT
CCTGGTTGTGGCGAAGGTTGAGAAGGGCAAGTCCAAGAAGCTCAAGAGCGTGAAGGAGCTGCTGGGGATC
ACGATTATGGAGCGCTCCAGCTTCGAGAAGAACCCGATCGATTTCCTGGAGGCGAAGGGCTACAAGGAGG
TGAAGAAGGACCTGATCATTAAGCTCCCCAAGTACTCACTCTTCGAGCTGGAGAACGGCAGGAAGCGGAT
GCTGGCTTCCGCTGGCGAGCTGCAGAAGGGGAACGAGCTGGCTCTGCCGTCCAAGTATGTGAACTTCCTC
TACCTGGCCTCCCACTACGAGAAGCTCAAGGGCAGCCCCGAGGACAACGAGCAGAAGCAGCTGTTCGTCG
AGCAGCACAAGCATTACCTCGACGAGATCATTGAGCAGATTTCCGAGTTCTCCAAGCGCGTGATCCTGGC
CGACGCGAATCTGGATAAGGTCCTCTCCGCGTACAACAAGCACCGCGACAAGCCAATCAGGGAGCAGGCT
GAGAATATCATTCATCTCTTCACCCTGACGAACCTCGGCGCCCCTGCTGCTTTCAAGTACTTCGACACAA
CTATCGATCGCAAGAGGTACACAAGCACTAAGGAGGTCCTGGACGCGACCCTCATCCACCAGTCGATTAC
CGGCCTCTACGAGACGCGCATCGACCTGTCTCAGCTCGGGGGCGACAAGCGGCCAGCGGCGACGAAGAAG
GCGGGGCAGGCGAAGAAGAAGAAGGAATTCGAGGGCAGAGGAAGTCTTCTAACATGCGGTGACGTGGAGG
AGAATCCCGGCCCTACCAACCTGTCCGACATCATCGAGAAGGAGACGGGCAAGCAACTCGTGATCCAGGA
GAGCATCCTCATGCTGCCAGAGGAGGTGGAGGAGGTCATCGGCAACAAGCCAGAGTCCGACATCCTGGTG
CACACCGCCTACGACGAGTCCACCGACGAGAACGTCATGCTCCTGACCAGCGACGCCCCAGAGTACAAGC
CATGGGCCCTCGTCATCCAGGACAGCAACGGGGAGAACAAGATCAAGATGCTGTCGGGGGGGAGCCCAAA
GAAGAAGCGGAAGGTGGAGGGCAGAGGAAGTCTTCTAACATGCGGTGACGTGGAGGAGAATCCCGGCCCT
ACCAACCTGTCCGACATCATCGAGAAGGAGACGGGCAAGCAACTCGTGATCCAGGAGAGCATCCTCATGC
TGCCAGAGGAGGTGGAGGAGGTCATCGGCAACAAGCCAGAGTCCGACATCCTGGTGCACACCGCCTACGA
CGAGTCCACCGACGAGAACGTCATGCTCCTGACCAGCGACGCCCCAGAGTACAAGCCATGGGCCCTCGTC
ATCCAGGACAGCAACGGGGAGAACAAGATCAAGATGCTGTCGGGGGGGAGCCCAAAGAAGAAGCGGAAGG
TGTAGACCGGTGGTACGCTGAAATCACCAGTCTCTCTCTACAAATCTATCTCTCTCTATTTTCTCCATAA
ATAATGTGTGAGTAGTTTCCCGATAAGGGAAATTAGGGTTCTTATAGGGTTTCGCTCATGTGTTGAGCAT
ATAAGAAACCCTTAGTATGTATTTGTATTTGTAAAATACTTCTATCAATAAAATTTCTAATTCCTAAAAC
CAAAATCCAGTACTAAAATCCAGATCTCCTAAAGTCCCTATAGATCTTTGTCGTGAATATAAACCAGACA
CGAGACGACTAAACCTGGAGCCCAGACGCCGTTCGAAGCTAGAAGTACCGCTTAGGCAGGAGGCCGTTAG
GGAAAAGATGCTAAGGCAGGGTTGGTTACGTTGACTCCCCCGTAGGTTTGGTTTAAATATGATAAAGTGG
ACGGAAGGAAGGAGGAAGACAAGGAAGGATAAGGTTGCAGGCCCTGTGCAAGGTAAGAAGATGGAAATTT
GATAGAGGTACGCTACTATACTTATACTATACGCTAAGGGAATGCTTGTATTTATACCCTATACCCCCTA
ATAACCCCTTATCAATTTAAGAAATAATCCGCATAAGCCCCCGCTTAAAAATTGGTATCAGAGCCATGAA
TAGGTCTATGACCAAAACTCAAGAGGATAAAACCTCACCAAAATACGAAAGAGTTCTTAACTCTAAAGAT
AAAAGATCTTTCAAGATCAAAACTAGTTCCCTCACACCGGTGACGGGGATCGCATGCGATATCTCGAGAT
CTAGCTTGGCGTAATCATGGTCATAGCTGTTTCCTGTGTGAAATTGTTATCCGCTCACAATTCCACACAA
CATACGAGCCGGAAGCATAAAGTGTAAAGCCTGGGGTGCCTAATGAGTGAGCTAACTCACATTAATTGCG
TTGCGCTCACTGCCCGCTTTCCAGTCGGGAAACCTGTCGTGCCAGCTGCATTAATGAATCGGCCAACGCG
CGGGGAGAGGCGGTTTGCGTATTGGGCGCTCTTCCGCTTCCTCGCTCACTGACTCGCTGCGCTCGGTCGT
TCGGCTGCGGCGAGCGGTATCAGCTCACTCAAAGGCGGTAATACGGTTATCCACAGAATCAGGGGATAAC
GCAGGAAAGAACATGTGAGCAAAAGGCCAGCAAAGGCCAGGAACCGTAAAAAGGCCGCGTTGCTGGCGTT
TTTCCATAGGCTCCGCCCCCCTGACGAGCATCACAAAAATCGACGCTCAAGTCAGAGGTGGCGAAACCCG
ACAGGACTATAAAGATACCAGGCGTTTCCCCCTGGAAGCTCCCTCGTGCGCTCTCCTGTTCCGACCCTGC
CGCTTACCGGATACCTGTCCGCCTTTCTCCCTTCGGGAAGCGTGGCGCTTTCTCATAGCTCACGCTGTAG
GTATCTCAGTTCGGTGTAGGTCGTTCGCTCCAAGCTGGGCTGTGTGCACGAACCCCCCGTTCAGCCCGAC
CGCTGCGCCTTATCCGGTAACTATCGTCTTGAGTCCAACCCAGTAAGACACGACTTATCGCCACTGGCAG
CAGCCACTGGTAACAGGATTAGCAGAGCGAGGTATGTAGGCGGTGCTACAGAGTTCTTGAAGTGGTGGCC
TAACTACGGCTACACTAGAAGAACAGTATTTGGTATCTGCGCTCTGCTGAAGCCAGTTACCTTCGGAAAA
AGAGTTGGTAGCTCTTGATCCGGCAAACAAACCACCGCTGGTAGCGGTGGTTTTTTTGTTTGCAAGCAGC
AGATTACGCGCAGAAAAAAAGGATCTCAAGAAGATCCTTTGATCTTTTCTACGGGGTCTGACGCTCAGTG
GAACGAAAACTCACGTTAAGGGATTTTGGTCATGAGATTATCAAAAAGGATCTTCACCTAGATCCTTTTA
AATTAAAAATGAAGTTTTAAATCAATCTAAAGTATATATGAGTAAACTTGGTCTGACAGTTACCAATGCT
TAATCAGTGAGGCACCTATCTCAGCGATCTGTCTATTTCGTTCATCCATAGTTGCCTGACTCCCCGTCGT
GTAGATAACTACGATACGGGAGGGCTTACCATCTGGCCCCAGTGCTGCAATGATACCGCGAGACCCACGC
TCACCGGCTCCAGATTTATCAGCAATAAACCAGCCAGCCGGAAGGGCCGAGCGCAGAAGTGGTCCTGCAA
CTTTATCCGCCTCCATCCAGTCTATTAATTGTTGCCGGGAAGCTAGAGTAAGTAGTTCGCCAGTTAATAG
TTTGCGCAACGTTGTTGCCATTGCTACAGGCATCGTGGTGTCACGCTCGTCGTTTGGTATGGCTTCATTC
AGCTCCGGTTCCCAACGATCAAGGCGAGTTACATGATCCCCCATGTTGTGCAAAAAAGCGGTTAGCTCCT
TCGGTCCTCCGATCGTTGTCAGAAGTAAGTTGGCCGCAGTGTTATCACTCATGGTTATGGCAGCACTGCA
TAATTCTCTTACTGTCATGCCATCCGTAAGATGCTTTTCTGTGACTGGTGAGTACTCAACCAAGTCATTC
TGAGAATAGTGTATGCGGCGACCGAGTTGCTCTTGCCCGGCGTCAATACGGGATAATACCGCGCCACATA
GCAGAACTTTAAAAGTGCTCATCATTGGAAAACGTTCTTCGGGGCGAAAACTCTCAAGGATCTTACCGCT
GTTGAGATCCAGTTCGATGTAACCCACTCGTGCACCCAACTGATCTTCAGCATCTTTTACTTTCACCAGC
GTTTCTGGGTGAGCAAAAACAGGAAGGCAAAATGCCGCAAAAAAGGGAATAAGGGCGACACGGAAATGTT
GAATACTCATACTCTTCCTTTTTCAATATTATTGAAGCATTTATCAGGGTTATTGTCTCATGAGCGGATA
CATATTTGAATGTATTTAGAAAAATAAACAAATAGGGGTTCCGCGCACATTTCCCCGAAAAGTGCCACCT
GCCAGTGC
Features (pLannotate 1.2.2; 14 found; start..end, strand, type, name):
     24..2010    +  promoter       Ubi promoter: maize polyubiquitin gene promoter
   2017..2496    +  CDS            tadA: TADA_ECOLI - Also known as yfhC. Experimental evidence at protein level: Swiss-Prot protein existence level 1. Catalyzes the deamination of adenosine to inosine at the wobble position 34 of tRNA(Arg2). Essential for cell viability. From Escherichia coli (strain K12).
   2617..3108    +  CDS            tadA: TADA_ECOLI - Also known as yfhC. Experimental evidence at protein level: Swiss-Prot protein existence level 1. Catalyzes the deamination of adenosine to inosine at the wobble position 34 of tRNA(Arg2). Essential for cell viability. From Escherichia coli (strain K12).
   3211..3801    +  CDS            APOBEC3A: ABC3A_HUMAN - Experimental evidence at protein level: Swiss-Prot protein existence level 1. DNA deaminase (cytidine deaminase) with restriction activity against viruses, foreign DNA and mobility of retrotransposons. Exhibits antiviral activity against adeno-associated virus (AAV) and human T- cell leukemia virus type 1 (HTLV-1) and may inhibit the mobility of LTR and non-LTR retrotransposons. Selectively targets single-stranded DNA and can deaminate both methylcytosine and cytosine in foreign DNA. Can induce somatic hypermutation in the nuclear and mitochondrial DNA. May also play a role in th
   3856..7956    +  CDS            cas9: CAS9_STRP1 - Also known as csn1 From Streptococcus pyogenes serotype M1.
   8401..8649    +  CDS            UGI: UNGI_BPPB2 - Experimental evidence at protein level: Swiss-Prot protein existence level 1. This protein binds specifically and reversibly to the host uracil-DNA glycosylase, preventing removal of uracil residues from PBS2 DNA by the host uracil-excision repair system. From Bacillus phage PBS2 (Bacteriophage PBS2).
   8740..8916    +  polyA_signal   CaMV poly(A) signal: cauliflower mosaic virus polyadenylation signal
   9492..9514    -  protein_bind   lac operator (fragment): The lac repressor binds to the lac operator to inhibit transcription in E. coli. This inhibition can be relieved by adding lactose or isopropyl-β-D-thiogalactopyranoside (IPTG). lac repressor encoded by lacI
   9518..9548    -  promoter       lac promoter: promoter for the E. coli lac operon
   9563..9584    -  protein_bind   CAP binding site: CAP binding activates transcription in the presence of cAMP. E. coli catabolite activator protein
   9597..9689    -  CDS            lacI (fragment): lac repressor; lacI; The lac repressor binds to the lac operator to inhibit transcription in E. coli. This inhibition can be relieved by adding lactose or isopropyl-β-D-thiogalactopyranoside (IPTG).
   9871..10459   -  rep_origin     ori: high-copy-number ColE1/pMB1/pBR322/pUC origin of replication
  10630..11490   -  CDS            AmpR: β-lactamase; bla; confers resistance to ampicillin, carbenicillin, and related antibiotics
  11491..11595   -  promoter       AmpR promoter: bla
