[The description below was written by a language model from this plasmid's Addgene catalogue record and pLannotate feature annotations shown in this document.]
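Description:
STEME-4 is a plant expression plasmid built on the pJIT163 backbone and designed for transient delivery into rice protoplasts, where it carries out simultaneous C-to-T and A-to-G base editing at a targeted site. In bacteria it is maintained as a high-copy plasmid through a ColE1/pUC-type origin and selected with ampicillin via the β-lactamase gene. Residual lac promoter, lac operator, CAP-site and lacI fragments are cloning-vector remnants with no role in the plant payload. The annotated features include no plant selectable marker, which fits transient protoplast use.

The payload is a single synthetic open reading frame driven by the maize polyubiquitin (Ubi) promoter and terminated by the CaMV polyadenylation signal. From the N-terminus it encodes wild-type E. coli TadA followed by the evolved TadA7.10 variant, which together form the adenine deaminase module. Next come the human cytidine deaminase APOBEC3A and a Streptococcus pyogenes Cas9 nickase (D10A). The depositor notes a two-residue (LK) insertion between the XTEN linker and the nickase that does not affect function. Downstream, the insert name specifies two T2A-UGI-NLS units. The self-cleaving T2A peptides release free, nuclear-localised uracil glycosylase inhibitor, which blocks uracil excision and so favours retention of C-to-T edits. The automated feature table annotates only one UGI copy, with an unannotated stretch between Cas9 and that copy where the other unit presumably lies. No guide RNA cassette is annotated, so the guide RNA is presumably supplied from a separate construct. Pairing both deaminases on one nickase allows dual-type mutagenesis within the editing window, which is useful for saturating mutagenesis and directed evolution of plant genes.
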