Addgene plasmid #138140: STEME-4
Purpose: Targeted simultaneous C-to-T and A-to-G in rice protoplasts
Depositing lab: Caixia Gao. Depositing organization: Institute of Genetics and Developmental Biology, Chinese Academy of Sciences.
Backbone
  Vector backbone: pJIT163
  Vector type: Plant Expression
Growth in bacteria
  Bacterial resistance: Ampicillin, 100 μg/mL
  Growth temperature: 37°C
  Growth strain: DH5alpha
  Copy number: High Copy
Gene/Insert
  Gene/Insert name: wtTadA-TadA7.10-APOBEC3A-nCas9-2X(T2A-UGI-NLS)
  Species: Synthetic
  Cloning method: Gibson Cloning
Terms and licenses: Academic/Nonprofit Terms; Industry Terms: Not Available to Industry
Depositor comments: Please note: Plasmid contains a LK amino acid insertion between XTEN Linker & Cas9(D10A) compared to the depositor's provided sequence. This insertion does not affect the plasmid's function.
How to cite: STEME-4 was a gift from Caixia Gao (Addgene plasmid # 138140 ; http://n2t.net/addgene:138140 ; RRID:Addgene_138140)
