>Addgene plasmid #138140 | STEME-4 | depositor partial sequence | sequence record 266632 | wtTadA-TadA7.10-APOBEC3A-nCas9-2X(T2A-UGI-NLS)
ATGTCCGAGGTGGAGTTCTCTCACGAGTATTGGATGAGGCACGCTCTTACACTTGCTAAGAGAGCTTGGG
ACGAAAGAGAAGTGCCAGTTGGCGCCGTTCTTGTGCATAATAATAGGGTGATCGGCGAGGGTTGGAATAG
ACCAATTGGAAGGCATGATCCAACAGCTCACGCAGAGATTATGGCTCTCAGACAAGGCGGCCTCGTTATG
CAGAACTACAGGCTCATTGACGCTACACTCTACGTGACACTCGAACCTTGCGTTATGTGCGCCGGAGCTA
TGATTCATTCTAGGATTGGCAGGGTCGTGTTTGGAGCTAGGGACGCTAAAACAGGAGCCGCCGGATCTCT
TATGGACGTGTTGCATCATCCAGGCATGAACCATAGGGTGGAGATTACAGAGGGCATTCTTGCAGACGAG
TGCGCTGCTCTTCTTTCCGATTTCTTCAGGATGAGAAGGCAGGAGATTAAGGCCCAGAAGAAGGCTCAGT
CTTCTACAGATAGCGGAGGATCTTCCGGAGGATCTAGCGGCTCCGAGACACCAGGAACATCCGAAAGCGC
TACACCAGAATCTAGCGGAGGCTCTTCCGGAGGATCTTCTGAAGTGGAGTTCTCCCACGAGTATTGGATG
AGGCACGCTCTTACACTTGCTAAAAGGGCTAGGGACGAAAGGGAAGTTCCAGTTGGAGCTGTTCTCGTGC
TCAATAACAGGGTGATTGGCGAGGGTTGGAATAGAGCCATTGGACTCCATGATCCAACAGCTCACGCAGA
GATTATGGCTCTTAGACAAGGCGGCCTCGTTATGCAGAATTACAGACTCATCGACGCCACACTCTACGTT
ACCTTCGAACCTTGCGTTATGTGCGCCGGAGCTATGATCCATTCTAGGATTGGCAGGGTCGTGTTCGGCG
TTAGAAACGCTAAGACAGGAGCTGCAGGCTCTCTTATGGACGTTCTTCATTACCCAGGCATGAATCATAG
AGTGGAGATCACAGAAGGCATTCTTGCAGACGAGTGCGCAGCTCTCCTTTGCTATTTCTTCAGGATGCCG
AGGCAAGTTTTCAACGCTCAGAAGAAGGCCCAGTCTTCTACAGATTCCGGCGGATCTTCTGGAGGATCTA
GCGGCTCCGAGACACCAGGAACATCCGAATCCGCTACACCAGAGTCTTCTGGAGGATCTAGCGGAGGATC
TGAGGCCAGCCCGGCTAGCGGCCCAAGGCATCTCATGGACCCGCACATCTTCACCAGCAACTTCAACAAC
GGCATCGGCAGGCACAAGACCTACTTGTGCTACGAGGTGGAGAGGCTCGACAACGGAACCTCCGTGAAGA
TGGACCAACACAGGGGGTTCCTCCACAACCAAGCCAAGAACCTCCTCTGCGGCTTCTACGGCAGGCACGC
CGAGTTGAGGTTCCTCGACTTGGTGCCATCCCTCCAACTCGATCCAGCCCAAATCTACCGCGTGACCTGG
TTCATCTCCTGGTCCCCATGCTTCTCCTGGGGTTGCGCCGGCGAGGTTCGGGCTTTCCTCCAAGAAAACA
CCCACGTCCGCCTCCGCATTTTCGCCGCCAGGATCTATGATTACGACCCTCTCTACAAGGAGGCCCTCCA
GATGCTGCGGGACGCCGGTGCTCAGGTGAGTATCATGACCTACGACGAGTTCAAGCACTGCTGGGACACC
TTCGTTGACCACCAGGGCTGCCCATTCCAACCATGGGACGGTCTGGATGAACACAGCCAAGCCTTGTCCG
GCAGGCTCCGGGCCATCCTCCAAAACCAGGGGAACTCCGGGAGCGAGACGCCAGGCACCTCCGAGTCGGC
CACCCCAGAATCTGACAAGAAGTACTCGATCGGCCTCGCCATTGGGACTAACTCTGTTGGCTGGGCCGTG
ATCACCGACGAGTACAAGGTGCCCTCAAAGAAGTTCAAGGTCCTGGGCAACACCGATCGGCATTCCATCA
AGAAGAATCTCATTGGCGCTCTCCTGTTCGACAGCGGCGAGACGGCTGAGGCTACGCGGCTCAAGCGCAC
CGCCCGCAGGCGGTACACGCGCAGGAAGAATCGCATCTGCTACCTGCAGGAGATTTTCTCCAACGAGATG
GCGAAGGTTGACGATTCTTTCTTCCACAGGCTGGAGGAGTCATTCCTCGTGGAGGAGGATAAGAAGCACG
AGCGGCATCCAATCTTCGGCAACATTGTCGACGAGGTTGCCTACCACGAGAAGTACCCTACGATCTACCA
TCTGCGGAAGAAGCTCGTGGACTCCACAGATAAGGCGGACCTCCGCCTGATCTACCTCGCTCTGGCCCAC
ATGATTAAGTTCAGGGGCCATTTCCTGATCGAGGGGGATCTCAACCCGGACAATAGCGATGTTGACAAGC
TGTTCATCCAGCTCGTGCAGACGTACAACCAGCTCTTCGAGGAGAACCCCATTAATGCGTCAGGCGTCGA
CGCGAAGGCTATCCTGTCCGCTAGGCTCTCGAAGTCTCGGCGCCTCGAGAACCTGATCGCCCAGCTGCCG
GGCGAGAAGAAGAACGGCCTGTTCGGGAATCTCATTGCGCTCAGCCTGGGGCTCACGCCCAACTTCAAGT
CGAATTTCGATCTCGCTGAGGACGCCAAGCTGCAGCTCTCCAAGGACACATACGACGATGACCTGGATAA
CCTCCTGGCCCAGATCGGCGATCAGTACGCGGACCTGTTCCTCGCTGCCAAGAATCTGTCGGACGCCATC
CTCCTGTCTGATATTCTCAGGGTGAACACCGAGATTACGAAGGCTCCGCTCTCAGCCTCCATGATCAAGC
GCTACGACGAGCACCATCAGGATCTGACCCTCCTGAAGGCGCTGGTCAGGCAGCAGCTCCCCGAGAAGTA
CAAGGAGATCTTCTTCGATCAGTCGAAGAACGGCTACGCTGGGTACATTGACGGCGGGGCCTCTCAGGAG
GAGTTCTACAAGTTCATCAAGCCGATTCTGGAGAAGATGGACGGCACGGAGGAGCTGCTGGTGAAGCTCA
ATCGCGAGGACCTCCTGAGGAAGCAGCGGACATTCGATAACGGCAGCATCCCACACCAGATTCATCTCGG
GGAGCTGCACGCTATCCTGAGGAGGCAGGAGGACTTCTACCCTTTCCTCAAGGATAACCGCGAGAAGATC
GAGAAGATTCTGACTTTCAGGATCCCGTACTACGTCGGCCCACTCGCTAGGGGCAACTCCCGCTTCGCTT
GGATGACCCGCAAGTCAGAGGAGACGATCACGCCGTGGAACTTCGAGGAGGTGGTCGACAAGGGCGCTAG
CGCTCAGTCGTTCATCGAGAGGATGACGAATTTCGACAAGAACCTGCCAAATGAGAAGGTGCTCCCTAAG
CACTCGCTCCTGTACGAGTACTTCACAGTCTACAACGAGCTGACTAAGGTGAAGTATGTGACCGAGGGCA
TGAGGAAGCCGGCTTTCCTGTCTGGGGAGCAGAAGAAGGCCATCGTGGACCTCCTGTTCAAGACCAACCG
GAAGGTCACGGTTAAGCAGCTCAAGGAGGACTACTTCAAGAAGATTGAGTGCTTCGATTCGGTCGAGATC
TCTGGCGTTGAGGACCGCTTCAACGCCTCCCTGGGGACCTACCACGATCTCCTGAAGATCATTAAGGATA
AGGACTTCCTGGACAACGAGGAGAATGAGGATATCCTCGAGGACATTGTGCTGACACTCACTCTGTTCGA
GGACCGGGAGATGATCGAGGAGCGCCTGAAGACTTACGCCCATCTCTTCGATGACAAGGTCATGAAGCAG
CTCAAGAGGAGGAGGTACACCGGCTGGGGGAGGCTGAGCAGGAAGCTCATCAACGGCATTCGGGACAAGC
AGTCCGGGAAGACGATCCTCGACTTCCTGAAGAGCGATGGCTTCGCGAACCGCAATTTCATGCAGCTGAT
TCACGATGACAGCCTCACATTCAAGGAGGATATCCAGAAGGCTCAGGTGAGCGGCCAGGGGGACTCGCTG
CACGAGCATATCGCGAACCTCGCTGGCTCGCCAGCTATCAAGAAGGGGATTCTGCAGACCGTGAAGGTTG
TGGACGAGCTGGTGAAGGTCATGGGCAGGCACAAGCCTGAGAACATCGTCATTGAGATGGCCCGGGAGAA
TCAGACCACGCAGAAGGGCCAGAAGAACTCACGCGAGAGGATGAAGAGGATCGAGGAGGGCATTAAGGAG
CTGGGGTCCCAGATCCTCAAGGAGCACCCGGTGGAGAACACGCAGCTGCAGAATGAGAAGCTCTACCTGT
ACTACCTCCAGAATGGCCGCGATATGTATGTGGACCAGGAGCTGGATATTAACAGGCTCAGCGATTACGA
CGTCGATCATATCGTTCCACAGTCATTCCTGAAGGATGACTCCATTGACAACAAGGTCCTCACCAGGTCG
GACAAGAACCGGGGCAAGTCTGATAATGTTCCTTCAGAGGAGGTCGTTAAGAAGATGAAGAACTACTGGC
GCCAGCTCCTGAATGCCAAGCTGATCACGCAGCGGAAGTTCGATAACCTCACAAAGGCTGAGAGGGGCGG
GCTCTCTGAGCTGGACAAGGCGGGCTTCATCAAGAGGCAGCTGGTCGAGACACGGCAGATCACTAAGCAC
GTTGCGCAGATTCTCGACTCACGGATGAACACTAAGTACGATGAGAATGACAAGCTGATCCGCGAGGTGA
AGGTCATCACCCTGAAGTCAAAGCTCGTCTCCGACTTCAGGAAGGATTTCCAGTTCTACAAGGTTCGGGA
GATCAACAATTACCACCATGCCCATGACGCGTACCTGAACGCGGTGGTCGGCACAGCTCTGATCAAGAAG
TACCCAAAGCTCGAGAGCGAGTTCGTGTACGGGGACTACAAGGTTTACGATGTGAGGAAGATGATCGCCA
AGTCGGAGCAGGAGATTGGCAAGGCTACCGCCAAGTACTTCTTCTACTCTAACATTATGAATTTCTTCAA
GACAGAGATCACTCTGGCCAATGGCGAGATCCGGAAGCGCCCCCTCATCGAGACGAACGGCGAGACGGGG
GAGATCGTGTGGGACAAGGGCAGGGATTTCGCGACCGTCAGGAAGGTTCTCTCCATGCCACAAGTGAATA
TCGTCAAGAAGACAGAGGTCCAGACTGGCGGGTTCTCTAAGGAGTCAATTCTGCCTAAGCGGAACAGCGA
CAAGCTCATCGCCCGCAAGAAGGACTGGGATCCGAAGAAGTACGGCGGGTTCGACAGCCCCACTGTGGCC
TACTCGGTCCTGGTTGTGGCGAAGGTTGAGAAGGGCAAGTCCAAGAAGCTCAAGAGCGTGAAGGAGCTGC
TGGGGATCACGATTATGGAGCGCTCCAGCTTCGAGAAGAACCCGATCGATTTCCTGGAGGCGAAGGGCTA
CAAGGAGGTGAAGAAGGACCTGATCATTAAGCTCCCCAAGTACTCACTCTTCGAGCTGGAGAACGGCAGG
AAGCGGATGCTGGCTTCCGCTGGCGAGCTGCAGAAGGGGAACGAGCTGGCTCTGCCGTCCAAGTATGTGA
ACTTCCTCTACCTGGCCTCCCACTACGAGAAGCTCAAGGGCAGCCCCGAGGACAACGAGCAGAAGCAGCT
GTTCGTCGAGCAGCACAAGCATTACCTCGACGAGATCATTGAGCAGATTTCCGAGTTCTCCAAGCGCGTG
ATCCTGGCCGACGCGAATCTGGATAAGGTCCTCTCCGCGTACAACAAGCACCGCGACAAGCCAATCAGGG
AGCAGGCTGAGAATATCATTCATCTCTTCACCCTGACGAACCTCGGCGCCCCTGCTGCTTTCAAGTACTT
CGACACAACTATCGATCGCAAGAGGTACACAAGCACTAAGGAGGTCCTGGACGCGACCCTCATCCACCAG
TCGATTACCGGCCTCTACGAGACGCGCATCGACCTGTCTCAGCTCGGGGGCGACAAGCGGCCAGCGGCGA
CGAAGAAGGCGGGGCAGGCGAAGAAGAAGAAGGAATTCGAGGGCAGAGGAAGTCTTCTAACATGCGGTGA
CGTGGAGGAGAATCCCGGCCCTACCAACCTGTCCGACATCATCGAGAAGGAGACGGGCAAGCAACTCGTG
ATCCAGGAGAGCATCCTCATGCTGCCAGAGGAGGTGGAGGAGGTCATCGGCAACAAGCCAGAGTCCGACA
TCCTGGTGCACACCGCCTACGACGAGTCCACCGACGAGAACGTCATGCTCCTGACCAGCGACGCCCCAGA
GTACAAGCCATGGGCCCTCGTCATCCAGGACAGCAACGGGGAGAACAAGATCAAGATGCTGTCGGGGGGG
AGCCCAAAGAAGAAGCGGAAGGTGGAGGGCAGAGGAAGTCTTCTAACATGCGGTGACGTGGAGGAGAATC
CCGGCCCTACCAACCTGTCCGACATCATCGAGAAGGAGACGGGCAAGCAACTCGTGATCCAGGAGAGCAT
CCTCATGCTGCCAGAGGAGGTGGAGGAGGTCATCGGCAACAAGCCAGAGTCCGACATCCTGGTGCACACC
GCCTACGACGAGTCCACCGACGAGAACGTCATGCTCCTGACCAGCGACGCCCCAGAGTACAAGCCATGGG
CCCTCGTCATCCAGGACAGCAACGGGGAGAACAAGATCAAGATGCTGTCGGGGGGGAGCCCAAAGAAGAA
GCGGAAGGTGTAG
